>Addgene plasmid #112584 | pHAT3 | depositor full sequence | sequence record 212049 | Full Sequence
TAATACGACTCACTATAGGGAATTGTGAGCGGATAACAATTCCTCTAGAAATAATTTTGTTTAACTTTAA
GAAGGAGATATATCCATGAACACCATTCATCACCATCACCATCACAACACTAGTGGATCTGGTGGTGGTG
GCGGCCGCCTGGTTCCGAGGGGATCCATGGATATCGAATTCGTCGACCTCGAGGGATCCGGGCCCTCTAG
ATGCGGCCGCATGCATAAGCTTGAGTATTCTATAGTGTCACCTAAATCCCAGCTTGATCCGGCTGCTAAC
AAAGCCCGAAAGGAAGCTGAGTTGGCTGCTGCCACCGCTGAGCAATAACTAGCATAACCCCTTGGGGCCT
CTAAACGGGTCTTGAGGGGTTTTTTGCTGAAAGGAGGAACTATATCCGGATAACCTGGCGTAATAGCGAA
GAGGCCCGCACCGATCGCCCTTCCCAACAGTTGCGCAGCCTGAATGGCGAATGGAAATTGTAAACGTTAA
TATTTTGTTAAAATTCGCGTTAAATATTTGTTAAATCAGCTCATTTTTTAACCAATAGGCCGAAATCGGC
AAAATCCCTTATAAATCAAAAGAATAGACCGAGATAGGGT
[37 nt withheld, positions 601-637]
AAAGAACGTGGACTCCAACGTCAAAGG
[35 nt withheld, positions 665-699]
AGCTTGCATGCCTGCAGGTCGGAAGCATAAAGTGTAAAGCCTGGGGTGCCTAATGAGTGAGCTAACTCAC
ATTAATTGCGTTGCGCTCACTGCCCGCTTTCCAGTCGGGAAACCTGTCGTGCCAGCTGCATTAATGAATC
GGCCAACGCGCGGGGAGAGGCGGTTTGCGTATTGGGCGCCAGGGTGGTTTTTCTTTTCACCAGTGAGACG
GGCAACAGCTGATTGCCCTTCACCGCCTGGCCCTGAGAGAGTTGCAGCAAGCGGTCCACGCTGGTTTGCC
CCAGCAGGCGAAAATCCTGTTTGATGGTGGTTGACGGCGGGATATAACATGAGCTGTCTTCGGTATCGTC
GTATCCCACTACCGAGATATCCGCACCAACGCGCAGCCCGGACTCGGTAATGGCGCGCATTGCGCCCAGC
GCCATCTGATCGTTGGCAACCAGCATCGCAGTGGGAACGATGCCCTCATTCAGCATTTGCATGGTTTGTT
GAAAACCGGACATGGCACTCCAGTCGCCTTCCCGTTCCGCTATCGGCTGAATTTGATTGCGAGTGAGATA
TTTATGCCAGCCAGCCAGACGCAGACGCGCCGAGACAGAACTTAATGGGCCCGCTAACAGCGCGATTTGC
TGGTGACCCAATGCGACCAGATGCTCCACGCCCAGTCGCGTACCGTCTTCATGGGAGAAAATAATACTGT
TGATGGGTGTCTGGTCAGAGACATCAAGAAATAACGCCGGAACATTAGTGCAGGCAGCTTCCACAGCAAT
GGCATCCTGGTCATCCAGCGGATAGTTAATGATCAGCCCACTGACGCGTTGCGCGAGAAGATTGTGCACC
GCCGCTTTACAGGCTTCGACGCCGCTTCGTTCTACCATCGACACCACCACGCTGGCACCCAGTTGATCGG
CGCGAGATTTAATCGCCGCGACAATTTGCGACGGCGCGTGCAGGGCCAGACTGGAGGTGGCAACGCCAAT
CAGCAACGACTGTTTGCCCGCCAGTTGTTGTGCCACGCGGTTGGGAATGTAATTCAGCTCCGCCATCGCC
GCTTCCACTTTTTCCCGCGTTTTCGCAGAAACGTGGCTGGCCTGGTTCACCACGCGGGAAACGGTCTGAT
AAGAGACACCGGCATACTCTGCGACATCGTATAACGTTACTGGTTTCACATTCACCACCCTGAATTGACT
CTCTTCCGGGCGCTATCATGCCATACCGCGAAAGGTTTTGCACCATTCGATGGTGTCGGGTACCGAGCTC
GAATT
[32 nt withheld, positions 1965-1996]
CGGTCGAGGTGCCGTAAAGCT
[56 nt withheld, positions 2018-2073]
G
[124 nt withheld, positions 2075-2198]
CGCCTGATGCGGTATTTTCTCCTTACGCATCTGTGCGGTATTTCACACCGCATATGGTGCACTCTCAGTA
CAATCTGCTCTGATGCCGCATAGTTAAGCCAGCCCCGACACCCGCCAACACCCGCTGACGCGCCCTGACG
GGCTTGTCTGCTCCCGGCATCCGCTTACAGACAAGCTGTGACCGTCTCCGGGAGCTGCATGTGTCAGAGG
TTTTCACCGTCATCACCGAAACGCGCGAGACGAAAGGGCCTCGTGATACGCCTATTTTTATAGGTTAATG
TCATGATAATAATGGTTTCTTAGACGTCAGGTGGCACTTTTCGGGGAAATGTGCGCGGAACCCCTATTTG
TTTATTTTTCTAAATACATTCAAATATGTATCCGCTCATGAGACAATAACCCTGATAAATGCTTCAATAA
TATTGAAAAAGGAAGAGTATGAGTATTCAACATTTCCGTGTCGCCCTTATTCCCTTTTTTGCGGCATTTT
GCCTTCCTGTTTTTGCTCACCCAGAAACGCTGGTGAAAGTAAAAGATGCTGAAGATCAGTTGGGTGCACG
AGTGGGTTACATCGAACTGGATCTCAACAGCGGTAAGATCCTTGAGAGTTTTCGCCCCGAAGAACGTTTT
CCAATGATGAGCACTTTTAAAGTTCTGCTATGTCATACACTATTATCCCGTATTGACGCCGGGCAAGAGC
AACTCGGTCGCCGGGCGCGGTATTCTCAGAATGACTTGGTTGAGTACTCACCAGTCACAGAAAAGCATCT
TACGGATGGCATGACAGTAAGAGAATTATGCAGTGCTGCCATAACCATGAGTGATAACACTGCGGCCAAC
TTACTTCTGACAACGATCGGAGGACCGAAGGAGCTAACCGCTTTTTTGCACAACATGGGGGATCATGTAA
CTCGCCTTGATCGTTGGGAACCGGAGCTGAATGAAGCCATACCAAACGACGAGCGTGACACCACGATGCC
TGTAGCAATGGCAACAACGTTGCGCAAACTATTAACTGGCGAACTACTTACTCTAGCTTCCCGGCAACAA
TTAATAGACTGGATGGAGGCGGATAAAGTTGCAGGACCACTTCTGCGCTCGGCCCTTCCGGCTGGCTGGT
TTATTGCTGATAAATCTGGAGCCGGTGAGCGTGGGTCTCGCGGTATCATTGCAGCACTGGGGCCAGATGG
TAAGCCCTCCCGTATCGTAGTTATCTACACGACGGGGAGTCAGGCAACTATGGATGAACGAAATAGACAG
ATCGCTGAGATAGGTGCCTCACTGATTAAGCATTGGTAACTGTCAGACCAAGTTTACTCATATATACTTT
AGATTGATTTAAAACTTCATTTTTAATTTAAAAGGATCTAGGTGAAGATCCTTTTTGATAATCTCATGAC
CAAAATCCCTTAACGTGAGTTTTCGTTCCACTGAGCGTCAGACCCCGTAGAAAAGATCAAAGGATCTTCT
TGAGATCCTTTTTTTCTGCGCGTAATCTGCTGCTTGCAAACAAAAAAACCACCGCTACCAGCGGTGGTTT
GTTTGCCGGATCAAGAGCTACCAACTCTTTTTCCGAAGGTAACTGGCTTCAGCAGAGCGCAGATACCAAA
TACTGTCCTTCTAGTGTAGCCGTAGTTAGGCCACCACTTCAAGAACTCTGTAGCACCGCCTACATACCTC
GCTCTGCTAATCCTGTTACCAGTGGCTGCTGCCAGTGGCGATAAGTCGTGTCTTACCGGGTTGGACTCAA
GACGATAGTTACCGGATAAGGCGCAGCGGTCGGGCTGAACGGGGGGTTCGTGCACACAGCCCAGCTTGGA
GCGAACGACCTACACCGAACTGAGATACCTACAGCGTGAGCTATGAGAAAGCGCCACGCTTCCCGAAGGG
AGAAAGGCGGACAGGTATCCGGTAAGCGGCAGGGTCGGAACAGGAGAGCGCACGAGGGAGCTTCCAGGGG
GAAACGCCTGGTATCTTTATAGTCCTGTCGGGTTTCGCCACCTCTGACTTGAGCGTCGATTTTTGTGATG
CTCGTCAGGGGGGCGGAGCCTATGGAAAAACGCCAGCAACGCGGCCTTTTTACGGTTCCTGGCCTTTTGC
TGGCCTTTTGCTCACATGTTCTTTCCTGCGTTATCCCCTGATTCTGTGGATAACCGTATTACCGCCTTTG
AGTGAGCTGATACCGCTCGCCGCAGCCGAACGACCGAGCGCAGCGAGTCAGTGAGCGAGGAAGCGGAAGA
GCGCCCAATACGCAAACCGCCTCTCCCCGCGCGTTGGCCGATTCATTAATGCAGCTGAT
Features (pLannotate 1.2.2; 22 found; start..end, strand, type, name):
      1..19      +  promoter       T7 promoter: promoter for bacteriophage T7 RNA polymerase
     19..43      +  protein_bind   lac operator: The lac repressor binds to the lac operator to inhibit transcription in E. coli. This inhibition can be relieved by adding lactose or isopropyl-β-D-thiogalactopyranoside (IPTG). lac repressor encoded by lacI
     56..78      +  RBS            RBS: efficient ribosome binding site from bacteriophage T7 gene 10 (Olins and Rangwala, 1989)
     98..115     +  CDS            7xHis (fragment): 6xHis affinity tag
    239..257     -  promoter       SP6 promoter: promoter for bacteriophage SP6 RNA polymerase
    272..321     +  CDS            SET1 (fragment): solubility-enhancement tag derived from T7 phage gene 10B
    329..376     +  terminator     T7 terminator: transcription terminator for bacteriophage T7 RNA polymerase
    405..471     +  CDS            lacZα (fragment): LacZα fragment of β-galactosidase; lacZ fragment
    475..699     -  rep_origin     M13 ori (fragment) (sequence partly withheld): M13 bacteriophage origin of replication; arrow indicates direction of (+) strand synthesis
    700..720     -  misc_feature   MCS (fragment): pUC18/19 multiple cloning site
    719..737     -  promoter       lac UV5 promoter (fragment): E. coli lac promoter with an "up" mutation
    752..773     -  protein_bind   CAP binding site: CAP binding activates transcription in the presence of cAMP. E. coli catabolite activator protein
    786..1868    -  CDS            lacI: lac repressor; lacI; The lac repressor binds to the lac operator to inhibit transcription in E. coli. This inhibition can be relieved by adding lactose or isopropyl-β-D-thiogalactopyranoside (IPTG).
   1869..1946    -  promoter       lacIq promoter: lacI (mutant); In the lacIq allele, a single base change in the promoter boosts expression of the lacI gene about 10-fold.
   1946..1964    -  misc_feature   MCS (fragment): pUC18/19 multiple cloning site
   1965..2198    -  rep_origin     f1 ori (fragment) (sequence partly withheld): f1 bacteriophage origin of replication; arrow indicates direction of (+) strand synthesis
   2201..2300    -  misc_feature   bom (fragment): basis of mobility region from pBR322
   2402..2437    -  CDS            rop (fragment): Rop protein, which maintains plasmids at low copy number; rop
   2532..2636    +  promoter       AmpR promoter: bla
   2637..3497    +  CDS            AmpR: β-lactamase; bla; confers resistance to ampicillin, carbenicillin, and related antibiotics
   3668..4256    +  rep_origin     ori: high-copy-number ColE1/pMB1/pBR322/pUC origin of replication
   4439..4495    +  CDS            lacI (fragment): lac repressor; lacI; The lac repressor binds to the lac operator to inhibit transcription in E. coli. This inhibition can be relieved by adding lactose or isopropyl-β-D-thiogalactopyranoside (IPTG).
