>Addgene plasmid #112584 | pHAT3 | addgene full sequence | sequence record 220164 | Addgene NGS Result
AGTCAGTGAGCGAGGAAGCGGAAGAGCGCCCAATACGCAAACCGCCTCTCCCCGCGCGTTGGCCGATTCA
TTAATGCAGCTGATTAATACGACTCACTATAGGGAATTGTGAGCGGATAACAATTCCTCTAGAAATAATT
TTGTTTAACTTTAAGAAGGAGATATATCCATGAACACCATTCATCACCATCACCATCACAACACTAGTGG
ATCTGGTGGTGGTGGCGGCCGCCTGGTTCCGAGGGGATCCATGGATATCGAATTCGTCGACCTCGAGGGA
TCCGGGCCCTCTAGATGCGGCCGCATGCATAAGCTTGAGTATTCTATAGTGTCACCTAAATCCCAGCTTG
ATCCGGCTGCTAACAAAGCCCGAAAGGAAGCTGAGTTGGCTGCTGCCACCGCTGAGCAATAACTAGCATA
ACCCCTTGGGGCCTCTAAACGGGTCTTGAGGGGTTTTTTGCTGAAAGGAGGAACTATATCCGGATAACCT
GGCGTAATAGCGAAGAGGCCCGCACCGATCGCCCTTCCCAACAGTTGCGCAGCCTGAATGGCGAATGGAA
ATTGTAAGCGTTAATATTTTGTTAAAATTCGCGTTAAATTTTTGTTAAATCAGCTCATTTTTTAACCAAT
AGGCCGAAATCGGCAAAATCCCTTATAAATCAAAAGAATAGACCGAGATAGGGT
[37 nt withheld, positions 685-721]
AAAGAACGTGGACTCCAACGTCAAAGG
[32 nt withheld, positions 749-780]
AGCTTGCATGCCTGCAGGTCGGAAGCATAAAGTGTAAAGCCTGGGGTGCCTAATGAGTGAGCTAACTTAC
ATTAATTGCGTTGCGCTCACTGCCCGCTTTCCAGTCGGGAAACCTGTCGTGCCAGCTGCATTAATGAATC
GGCCAACGCGCGGGGAGAGGCGGTTTGCGTATTGGGCGCCAGGGTGGTTTTTCTTTTCACCAGTGAGACG
GGCAACAGCTGATTGCCCTTCACCGCCTGGCCCTGAGAGAGTTGCAGCAAGCGGTCCACGCTGGTTTGCC
CCAGCAGGCGAAAATCCTGTTTGATGGTGGTTAACGGCGGGATATAACATGAGCTGTCTTCGGTATCGTC
GTATCCCACTACCGAGATATCCGCACCAACGCGCAGCCCGGACTCGGTAATGGCGCGCATTGCGCCCAGC
GCCATCTGATCGTTGGCAACCAGCATCGCAGTGGGAACGATGCCCTCATTCAGCATTTGCATGGTTTGTT
GAAAACCGGACATGGCACTCCAGTCGCCTTCCCGTTCCGCTATCGGCTGAATTTGATTGCGAGTGAGATA
TTTATGCCAGCCAGCCAGACGCAGACGCGCCGAGACAGAACTTAATGGGCCCGCTAACAGCGCGATTTGC
TGGTGACCCAATGCGACCAGATGCTCCACGCCCAGTCGCGTACCGTCTTCATGGGAGAAAATAATACTGT
TGATGGGTGTCTGGTCAGAGACATCAAGAAATAACGCCGGAACATTAGTGCAGGCAGCTTCCACAGCAAT
GGCATCCTGGTCATCCAGCGGATAGTTAATGATCAGCCCACTGACGCGTTGCGCGAGAAGATTGTGCACC
GCCGCTTTACAGGCTTCGACGCCGCTTCGTTCTACCATCGACACCACCACGCTGGCACCCAGTTGATCGG
CGCGAGATTTAATCGCCGCGACAATTTGCGACGGCGCGTGCAGGGCCAGACTGGAGGTGGCAACGCCAAT
CAGCAACGACTGTTTGCCCGCCAGTTGTTGTGCCACGCGGTTGGGAATGTAATTCAGCTCCGCCATCGCC
GCTTCCACTTTTTCCCGCGTTTTCGCAGAAACGTGGCTGGCCTGGTTCACCACGCGGGAAACGGTCTGAT
AAGAGACACCGGCATACTCTGCGACATCGTATAACGTTACTGGTTTCACATTCACCACCCTGAATTGACT
CTCTTCCGGGCGCTATCATGCCATACCGCGAAAGGTTTTGCACCATTCGATGGTGTCGGGTACCGAGCTC
GAATTGTGAACCATCACCCT
[91 nt withheld, positions 2061-2151]
G
[124 nt withheld, positions 2153-2276]
CCTGATGCGGTATTTTCTCCTTACGCATCTGTGCGGTATTTCACACCGCATATGGTGCACTCTCAGTACA
ATCTGCTCTGATGCCGCATAGTTAAGCCAGCCCCGACACCCGCCAACACCCGCTGACGCGCCCTGACGGG
CTTGTCTGCTCCCGGCATCCGCTTACAGACAAGCTGTGACCGTCTCCGGGAGCTGCATGTGTCAGAGGTT
TTCACCGTCATCACCGAAACGCGCGAGACGAAAGGGCCTCGTGATACGCCTATTTTTATAGGTTAATGTC
ATGATAATAATGGTTTCTTAGACGTCAGGTGGCACTTTTCGGGGAAATGTGCGCGGAACCCCTATTTGTT
TATTTTTCTAAATACATTCAAATATGTATCCGCTCATGAGACAATAACCCTGATAAATGCTTCAATAATA
TTGAAAAAGGAAGAGTATGAGTATTCAACATTTCCGTGTCGCCCTTATTCCCTTTTTTGCGGCATTTTGC
CTTCCTGTTTTTGCTCACCCAGAAACGCTGGTGAAAGTAAAAGATGCTGAAGATCAGTTGGGTGCACGAG
TGGGTTACATCGAACTGGATCTCAACAGCGGTAAGATCCTTGAGAGTTTTCGCCCCGAAGAACGTTTTCC
AATGATGAGCACTTTTAAAGTTCTGCTATGTGGCGCGGTATTATCCCGTATTGACGCCGGGCAAGAGCAA
CTCGGTCGCCGCATACACTATTCTCAGAATGACTTGGTTGAGTACTCACCAGTCACAGAAAAGCATCTTA
CGGATGGCATGACAGTAAGAGAATTATGCAGTGCTGCCATAACCATGAGTGATAACACTGCGGCCAACTT
ACTTCTGACAACGATCGGAGGACCGAAGGAGCTAACCGCTTTTTTGCACAACATGGGGGATCATGTAACT
CGCCTTGATCGTTGGGAACCGGAGCTGAATGAAGCCATACCAAACGACGAGCGTGACACCACGATGCCTG
TAGCAATGGCAACAACGTTGCGCAAACTATTAACTGGCGAACTACTTACTCTAGCTTCCCGGCAACAATT
AATAGACTGGATGGAGGCGGATAAAGTTGCAGGACCACTTCTGCGCTCGGCCCTTCCGGCTGGCTGGTTT
ATTGCTGATAAATCTGGAGCCGGTGAGCGTGGGTCTCGCGGTATCATTGCAGCACTGGGGCCAGATGGTA
AGCCCTCCCGTATCGTAGTTATCTACACGACGGGGAGTCAGGCAACTATGGATGAACGAAATAGACAGAT
CGCTGAGATAGGTGCCTCACTGATTAAGCATTGGTAACTGTCAGACCAAGTTTACTCATATATACTTTAG
ATTGATTTAAAACTTCATTTTTAATTTAAAAGGATCTAGGTGAAGATCCTTTTTGATAATCTCATGACCA
AAATCCCTTAACGTGAGTTTTCGTTCCACTGAGCGTCAGACCCCGTAGAAAAGATCAAAGGATCTTCTTG
AGATCCTTTTTTTCTGCGCGTAATCTGCTGCTTGCAAACAAAAAAACCACCGCTACCAGCGGTGGTTTGT
TTGCCGGATCAAGAGCTACCAACTCTTTTTCCGAAGGTAACTGGCTTCAGCAGAGCGCAGATACCAAATA
CTGTTCTTCTAGTGTAGCCGTAGTTAGGCCACCACTTCAAGAACTCTGTAGCACCGCCTACATACCTCGC
TCTGCTAATCCTGTTACCAGTGGCTGCTGCCAGTGGCGATAAGTCGTGTCTTACCGGGTTGGACTCAAGA
CGATAGTTACCGGATAAGGCGCAGCGGTCGGGCTGAACGGGGGGTTCGTGCACACAGCCCAGCTTGGAGC
GAACGACCTACACCGAACTGAGATACCTACAGCGTGAGCTATGAGAAAGCGCCACGCTTCCCGAAGGGAG
AAAGGCGGACAGGTATCCGGTAAGCGGCAGGGTCGGAACAGGAGAGCGCACGAGGGAGCTTCCAGGGGGA
AACGCCTGGTATCTTTATAGTCCTGTCGGGTTTCGCCACCTCTGACTTGAGCGTCGATTTTTGTGATGCT
CGTCAGGGGGGCGGAGCCTATGGAAAAACGCCAGCAACGCGGCCTTTTTACGGTTCCTGGCCTTTTGCTG
GCCTTTTGCTCACATGTTCTTTCCTGCGTTATCCCCTGATTCTGTGGATAACCGTATTACCGCCTTTGAG
TGAGCTGATACCGCTCGCCGCAGCCGAACGACCGAGCGCAGCG
Features (pLannotate 1.2.2; 23 found; start..end, strand, type, name):
      1..24      +  rep_origin     RSF ori (fragment): Plasmids containing the RSF 1030 origin of replication can be propagated in E. coli cells that contain additional plasmids with compatible origins.
     26..82      +  CDS            lacI (fragment): lac repressor; lacI; The lac repressor binds to the lac operator to inhibit transcription in E. coli. This inhibition can be relieved by adding lactose or isopropyl-β-D-thiogalactopyranoside (IPTG).
     85..103     +  promoter       T7 promoter: promoter for bacteriophage T7 RNA polymerase
    103..127     +  protein_bind   lac operator: The lac repressor binds to the lac operator to inhibit transcription in E. coli. This inhibition can be relieved by adding lactose or isopropyl-β-D-thiogalactopyranoside (IPTG). lac repressor encoded by lacI
    140..162     +  RBS            RBS: efficient ribosome binding site from bacteriophage T7 gene 10 (Olins and Rangwala, 1989)
    182..199     +  CDS            7xHis (fragment): 6xHis affinity tag
    323..341     -  promoter       SP6 promoter: promoter for bacteriophage SP6 RNA polymerase
    356..405     +  CDS            SET1 (fragment): solubility-enhancement tag derived from T7 phage gene 10B
    413..460     +  terminator     T7 terminator: transcription terminator for bacteriophage T7 RNA polymerase
    489..555     +  CDS            lacZα (fragment): LacZα fragment of β-galactosidase; lacZ fragment
    559..780     -  rep_origin     M13 ori (fragment) (sequence partly withheld): M13 bacteriophage origin of replication; arrow indicates direction of (+) strand synthesis
    781..801     -  misc_feature   MCS (fragment): pUC18/19 multiple cloning site
    800..818     -  promoter       lac UV5 promoter (fragment): E. coli lac promoter with an "up" mutation
    833..854     -  protein_bind   CAP binding site: CAP binding activates transcription in the presence of cAMP. E. coli catabolite activator protein
    867..1949    -  CDS            lacI: lac repressor; lacI; The lac repressor binds to the lac operator to inhibit transcription in E. coli. This inhibition can be relieved by adding lactose or isopropyl-β-D-thiogalactopyranoside (IPTG).
   1950..2027    -  promoter       lacIq promoter: lacI (mutant); In the lacIq allele, a single base change in the promoter boosts expression of the lacI gene about 10-fold.
   2027..2045    -  misc_feature   MCS (fragment): pUC18/19 multiple cloning site
   2046..2276    -  rep_origin     f1 ori (fragment) (sequence partly withheld): f1 bacteriophage origin of replication; arrow indicates direction of (+) strand synthesis
   2277..2376    -  misc_feature   bom (fragment): basis of mobility region from pBR322
   2478..2513    -  CDS            rop (fragment): Rop protein, which maintains plasmids at low copy number; rop
   2608..2712    +  promoter       AmpR promoter: bla
   2713..3573    +  CDS            AmpR: β-lactamase; bla; confers resistance to ampicillin, carbenicillin, and related antibiotics
   3744..4332    +  rep_origin     ori: high-copy-number ColE1/pMB1/pBR322/pUC origin of replication
