[The description below was written by a language model from this plasmid's Addgene catalogue record and pLannotate feature annotations shown in this document.]
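Description:
pHAT3 is an empty bacterial expression backbone derived from pBAT4, intended for producing recombinant proteins in E. coli as fusions to an N-terminal 6xHis tag that can be removed with thrombin. It carries no insert. The plasmid is maintained at high copy from a ColE1/pUC-type origin and is selected with ampicillin through the bla (β-lactamase) gene and its native promoter.

The expression cassette is a T7lac arrangement: a T7 promoter immediately followed by a lac operator, then the efficient ribosome binding site from phage T7 gene 10, the His-tag coding sequence, a cloning region, and a T7 terminator. The thrombin site described in the catalogue entry is not annotated separately in the feature tables but would lie between the tag and the cloning region. A complete lacI gene driven by the lacIq promoter is present on the plasmid, so the vector supplies elevated levels of lac repressor to keep the operator occupied and limit leaky transcription until IPTG is added. Expression requires a host that provides T7 RNA polymerase. An inward-facing SP6 promoter sits downstream of the cloning region.

Many other annotations are short fragments, such as pieces of the f1/M13 origin interrupted by the lacI cassette, lacZα, bom, rop, an RSF origin match and a gene 10-derived tag. These look like backbone remnants or chance matches rather than functional parts. The repository-sequenced and depositor records, about 4.5 kb each, differ by a few bases and in numbering start point, but show the same feature organisation. Typical use is cloning an open reading frame in frame with the tag for inducible expression, metal-affinity purification and tag removal.
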