Addgene plasmid #112584: pHAT3
Purpose: (Empty Backbone) Used for expression of protein in E. coli as Thrombin cleavable N-terminal 6His-tag fusions
Depositing lab: Marko Hyvönen & Johan Peränen. Depositing organization: University of Cambridge. Publication: T7 vectors with modified T7lac promoter for expression of proteins in Escherichia coli. Peranen J, Rikkonen M, Hyvonen M, Kaariainen L. Anal Biochem. 1996 May 1;236(2):371-3. S0003269796901876 PubMed 8660525.
Backbone
  Vector backbone: pBAT4
  Vector type: Bacterial Expression
  Tag / fusion protein: 6His (N terminal on backbone)
Growth in bacteria
  Bacterial resistance: Ampicillin, 100 μg/mL
  Growth temperature: 37°C
  Growth strain: DH5alpha
  Copy number: High Copy
Gene/Insert
  Gene/Insert name: None
  Tag / fusion protein: 6His (N terminal on backbone)
Terms and licenses: Academic/Nonprofit Terms; Industry Terms: Not Available to Industry
How to cite: pHAT3 was a gift from Marko Hyvönen & Johan Peränen (Addgene plasmid # 112584 ; http://n2t.net/addgene:112584 ; RRID:Addgene_112584)
